>Addgene plasmid #37167 | UQ5875 | addgene partial sequence | sequence record 47872 | pEXT20-F1 5'-TACGACGTCACCGATCTGAC
CGGGCGGCAGCGCGCCCTCGCCGAGGCGCCTCTTCAAGATTCCCGTGTACCGGAAGAACCGCGTGATCCT
GCTCGATCTGAAAGACATCGTGCGCTTTCAGGGCGACGGCCACTACACGACGATCGTGACGCGGGACGAC
CGCTACCTGTCCAATCTTTCACTGGCCGATCTGGAGCTGCGTCTCGACAGCAGCATTTATCTGCGCGTTC
ATCGCAGCCATATCGTGAGCCTGCAATATGCGGTGGAGCTGGTCAAACTGGACGAGAGCGTCAATCTCGT
CATGGACGACGCGGAACAGACCCAGGTGCCGGTCAGCCGCTCGCGAACGGCGCAACTGAAGGAACTGCTC
GGTGTGGTCCATCACCATCACCATCACTGATAAGCTTGGCTGTTTTGGCGGATGAGAGAAGAAATTCGTC
GCCC
