>Addgene plasmid #37167 | UQ5875 | addgene partial sequence | sequence record 47873 | pRcoM1bs-R 5'-GAGAGGCGGTTTGCGTATT
GAGACGGGCAACAGCTGATTGCCCTTCACCGCCTGGCCCTGAGAGAGTTGCAGCAAGCGGTCCACGCTGG
TTTGCCCCAGCAGGCGAAAATCCTGTTTGATGGTGGTTAACGGCGGGATATAACATGAGCTGTCTTCGGT
ATCGTCGTATCCCACTACCGAGATATCCGCACCAACGCGCAGCCCGGACTCGGTAATGGCGCGCATTGCG
CCCAGCGCCATCTGATCGTTGGCAACCAGCATCGCAGTGGGAACGATGCCCTCATTCAGCATTTGCATGG
TTTGTTGAAAACCGGACATGGCACTCCAGTCGCCTTCCCGTTCCGCTATCGGCTGAATTTGATTGCGAGT
GAGATATTTATGCCAGCCAGCCAGACGCAGACGCGCCGAGACAGAACTTAATGGGCCCGCTAACAGCGCG
ATTTGCTGGTGACCCAATGCGACCAGATGCTCCACGCCCAGTCGCGTACCGTCTTCATGGGAGAAAATAA
TACTGTTGATGGGTGTCTGGTCAGAGACATCAAGAAATAACGCCGGAACATTAGTGCAGGCAGCTTCCAC
AGCAATGGCATCCTGGTCATCCAGCGGATAGTTAATGATCAGCCCACTGACGCGTTGCGCGAGAAGATTG
TGCACCGCCGCTTTACAGGCTTCGACGCCGCTTCGTTCTACCATCGACACCACCACGCTGGCACCCAGTT
GATCGGCGCGAGATTTAATCGCCGCGACAATTTGCGACGGCGCGTGCAGGGCCAGACTGGAGGTGGCAAC
GCCAATCAGCAACGACTGTTTGCCCGCCAG
