[The description below was written by a language model from this plasmid's Addgene catalogue record.]
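Description:
UQ5875 is not a single plasmid but an Escherichia coli reporter strain: a chloramphenicol-resistant host strain (UQ5853) carrying two compatible plasmids, pUX2996 and pUX2410. Together they form a two-component in vivo assay for the Burkholderia xenovorans transcriptional regulator RcoM1. The pair is maintained by dual selection with ampicillin and kanamycin. pUX2410 is described as high copy and ampicillin resistant, while pUX2996 is low copy and carries both kanamycin and spectinomycin resistance. The record does not name the origins of replication, and no feature table or sequence annotation is provided.

pUX2410 is the expression plasmid and produces RcoM1 with a C-terminal 6xHis tag, which would allow detection or affinity purification. The promoter driving it is not stated, although one listed sequencing primer name suggests a pEXT20-type expression backbone. pUX2996, derived from pUX2970, is the reporter plasmid. As laid out by the depositor, a unique BamHI site is followed by the "e + f" binding region and then a coxM1′::lacZ fusion containing a unique SalI site. Next come an element labelled tfd, presumably a terminator, and an oppositely oriented kanamycin resistance gene with a unique XhoI site at its 5′ end. The spectinomycin marker lies further along in the vector DNA.

In this arrangement, RcoM1 supplied from one plasmid acts on the binding region upstream of coxM1 on the other, so β-galactosidase activity reports regulator function. The unique restriction sites would make it easy to swap or mutate the binding region. The repository notes that the strain has not been functionally tested there.
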