Addgene plasmid #37167: UQ5875
Depositing lab: Gary Roberts. Depositing organization: University of Wisconsin, Madison.
Backbone
  Vector backbone: pUX2996 and pUX2410
Growth in bacteria
  Bacterial resistance: Ampicillin and Kanamycin, 100 & 50 μg/mL
  Growth temperature: 37°C
  Growth strain: E. Coli UQ5853
  Growth instructions: Copy number: pUX2410 High / pUX2996 Low
  Copy number: Unknown
Gene/Insert
  Gene/Insert name: coxM1′::lacZ reporter system AND Burkholderia xenovorans RcoM1 with C-term 6xHIS tag
  Cloning method: Unknown
  Sequencing primers: 5′ pEXT20-F1; 3′ pRcoM1bs-R
Terms and licenses: Academic/Nonprofit Terms; Industry Terms: Not Available to Industry
Depositor comments: This is Roberts lab strain UQ5853 (Addgene #37159) containing Roberts lab plasmids pUX2996 (pUX2970 with a coxM1′::lacZ reporter system such that ...vector DNA – BamHI (unique site) – “e + f” binding region – coxM1′(with unique SalI site)::lacZ-> tfd <-KanR (with 5′-end unique XhoI site) – vector DNA <-SpR...) AND pUX2410 (for expression of Burkholderia xenovorans RcoM1 protein + C-terminal 6×His tag). Strain is CmR, plasmid pUX2996 is KanR and SpecR and plasmid is pUX2410 is AmpR. Can be grown in media containing Amp + Kan. For strain usage see attached pdf. Please note that this strain has not been tested functionally by Addgene.
How to cite: UQ5875 was a gift from Gary Roberts (Addgene plasmid # 37167)
